Addgene plasmid #78483: miniUAA4
Purpose: 1105nt RNA encoded by chimaeric gene cloned in a pSP65A vector that included about 65 dT residues for transcription of a poly(A) tail
Depositing lab: Allan Jacobson. Depositing organization: University of Massachusetts, Worcester. Publication: Translation factors promote the formation of two states of the closed-loop mRNP. Amrani N, Ghosh S, Mangus DA, Jacobson A. Nature. 2008 Jun 26;453(7199):1276-80. doi: 10.1038/nature06974. Epub 2008 May 21. PubMed 18496529.
Backbone
  Vector backbone: pSP65A
  Vector type: Bacterial Expression
Growth in bacteria
  Bacterial resistance: Ampicillin, 100 μg/mL
  Growth temperature: 37°C
  Growth strain: TOP10 F'
  Growth instructions: MUST be grown in TOP10 F' to maintain poly A
  Copy number: Low Copy
Gene/Insert
  Gene/Insert name: CAN1-LUC
  Species: S. cerevisiae (budding yeast)
Terms and licenses: Academic/Nonprofit Terms; Industry Terms: Not Available to Industry
Depositor comments: Note: the poly A tends to undergo recombination to a shorter tract. It is important to sequence a few isolates from a transformation or prep to ensure integrity. Please see Fig 1 of associated publication for general schematic
How to cite: miniUAA4 was a gift from Allan Jacobson (Addgene plasmid # 78483 ; http://n2t.net/addgene:78483 ; RRID:Addgene_78483)
