[The description below was written by a language model from this plasmid's Addgene catalogue record.]
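Description:
miniUAA4 is a plasmid built on the pSP65A backbone. It is catalogued as a bacterial expression vector but functions essentially as a template for producing a defined RNA by transcription. It is propagated in E. coli under ampicillin selection and is recorded as low copy. The backbone is distinguished by a stretch of about 65 dT residues positioned so that transcripts made from the plasmid carry an encoded poly(A) tail, rather than requiring enzymatic polyadenylation afterwards. The pSP65 family of vectors normally drives in vitro transcription from an SP6 phage promoter, but the record itself does not name the promoter, and no feature table is available to confirm it or the replication origin.

The insert is a chimaeric CAN1-LUC gene, listed with S. cerevisiae as the species, which fuses sequence from the yeast CAN1 gene to a luciferase reporter. It encodes an RNA of 1105 nucleotides. The name suggests a shortened ("mini") mRNA bearing a UAA stop codon, but the record does not describe the position or context of that codon and refers instead to a schematic in the associated publication. That work concerns how translation factors promote closed-loop mRNP states, which is consistent with use of the polyadenylated transcript as a model mRNA in studies of translation and mRNP organisation.

The depositor notes that the homopolymeric tract is unstable and tends to recombine to a shorter length. A specific host strain is therefore required to maintain it, and isolates should be sequence-verified to confirm that the tract is intact.
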