>Addgene plasmid #78483 | miniUAA4 | addgene partial sequence | sequence record 158284 | SP6 5'-ATTTAGGTGACACTATAG-3'
ATCTGTCGTCAATCGAAAGTTTATTTCAGAGTTCTTCAGACTTCTTAACTCCTGTAAAAACAAAAAAAAA
AAAGGCATAGCAATGACAAATTCAAAAGAAGACGCCGACATAGAGGAGAAGCATATGTACAATGAGCCGG
TCACAACCCTCTTTCACGACGTTGAGGCTTCACAAACACACCACAGACGTGGGTCAATACCATTGAAAGA
TGAGAAAAGTAAAGTCGACGCCAAAAACATAAAGAAAGGCCCGGCGCCATTCTATCCTCTAGAGGATGGA
ACCGCTGGAGAGCAACTGCATAAGGCTATGAAGAGATACGCCCTGGTTCCTGGAACAATTGCTTTTACAG
ATGCACATATCGAGGTGAACATCACGTACGCGGAATACTTCGAAATGTCCGTTCGGTTGGCAGAAGCTAT
GAAACGATATGGGCTGAATACAAATCACAGAATCGTCGTATGCAGTGAAAACTCTCTTCAATTCTTTATG
CCGGTGTTGGGCGCGTTATTTATCGGAGTTGCAGTTGCGCCCGCGAACGACATTTATAATGAACGTGAAT
TGCTCAACAGTATGAACATTTCGCAGCCTACCGTAGTGTTTGTTTCCAAAAAGGGGTTGCAAAAAATTTT
GAACGTGCAAAAAAAATTACCAATAATCCAGAAAATTATTATCATGGATTCTAAAACGGATTACCAGGGA
TTTCAGTCGATGTACACGTTCGTCACATCTCATCTACCTCCCGGTTTTAATGAATACGATTTTGTACCAG
AGTCCTTTGATCGTGGCAAAACAATTGCACTGATAATGAACTCCTCTGGATCTACTGGGTAACTGCAGGA
TCTCCCATGTCTCTACTGGTGGTGGTGCTTCTTTGGAATTATTGGAAGGTAAGGAA
