>Addgene plasmid #78483 | miniUAA4 | addgene partial sequence | sequence record 158291 | M13pUC-Rev 5'-AGCGGATAACAATTTCACACAGG-3'
AGCTTTTTTTTTTTTTTTTTTTTTTTTTTTTTTTTTTTTTTTTTTTTTTTTTTTTTTTTTTTTTTTTTTT
TG
